Addgene plasmid #137123: pAAV-Ef1a-Con/Foff 2.0-GCaMP6F
Purpose: Intersectional viral expression of GCaMP6F in cells expressing Cre AND NOT Flp
Depositing lab: Karl Deisseroth & INTRSECT 2.0 Project. Publication: Comprehensive Dual- and Triple-Feature Intersectional Single-Vector Delivery of Diverse Functional Payloads to Cells of Behaving Mammals. Fenno LE, Ramakrishnan C, Kim YS, Evans KE, Lo M, Vesuna S, Inoue M, Cheung KYM, Yuen E, Pichamoorthy N, Hong ASO, Deisseroth K. Neuron. 2020 Jun 20. pii: S0896-6273(20)30432-3. doi: 10.1016/j.neuron.2020.06.003. PubMed 32574559.
Backbone
  Vector backbone: AAV2-EF1a-WPRE
  Backbone size w/o insert (bp): 5300
  Vector type: AAV, Cre/Lox, Synthetic Biology ; Flp/FRT
Growth in bacteria
  Bacterial resistance: Ampicillin, 100 μg/mL
  Growth temperature: 37°C
  Growth strain: NEB Stable
  Copy number: High Copy
Gene/Insert
  Gene/Insert name: Con/Foff 2.0-GCaMP6F
  Species: Synthetic; Prokaryotic
  Insert size (bp): 1900
  Mutation: Removed RSET tag
  Promoter: EF1a
  Cloning method: Restriction Enzyme; 5′ cloning site BamHI (unknown if destroyed); 3′ cloning site EcoRI (unknown if destroyed)
  Sequencing primers: 5′ TGGAATTTGCCCTTTTTGAG; 3′ GGGCCACAACTCCTCATAAA
Terms and licenses: Academic/Nonprofit Terms; Industry Terms: Not Available to Industry
Depositor comments: Additional sequencing primers: Intron 1F GGGACGACATGACTTAACCAG; Intron 1R CCAGCCCTTCTCATGTTCAG
How to cite: pAAV-Ef1a-Con/Foff 2.0-GCaMP6F was a gift from Karl Deisseroth & INTRSECT 2.0 Project (Addgene plasmid # 137123 ; http://n2t.net/addgene:137123 ; RRID:Addgene_137123) For viral preps, please replace (Addgene plasmid # 137123) in the above sentence with: (Addgene viral prep # 137123-AAV8)
