[The description below was written by a language model from this plasmid's Addgene catalogue record, the feature table of its GenBank file and pLannotate feature annotations shown in this document.]
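Description:
pAAV-Ef1a-Con/Foff 2.0-GCaMP6F is an AAV2-based transfer plasmid from the INTRSECT 2.0 intersectional expression series. It is designed to express the genetically encoded calcium indicator GCaMP6f only in mammalian cells that contain Cre recombinase and lack Flp. The roughly 7.2 kb plasmid is maintained in E. coli through a high-copy ColE1/pUC-type origin with ampicillin selection (bla), and it also carries an f1 phage origin. Two AAV2 inverted terminal repeats flank the expression cassette so that it can be packaged into recombinant AAV. The sequencing-derived annotation detects only fragments of the left ITR and is about 10 nt shorter than the depositor map, a common observation in these repeat regions.

Between the ITRs, the human EF-1α promoter with its first intron drives a GCaMP6f coding sequence that has been split into two exon-like segments, followed by a WPRE and the hGH polyadenylation signal. The first segment contains the Kozak sequence, the calmodulin-binding (M13) peptide and part of the circularly permuted GFP. It lies in inverted orientation between opposing lox2272 and loxN pairs, a double-floxed arrangement in which Cre flips it into the sense orientation and locks it there. The second segment, which carries the remainder of the sensor, is in the forward orientation and sits between oppositely oriented minimal FRT sites, so Flp inverts it and disrupts the reading frame. Short intron-derived sequences lie alongside the recombinase sites, consistent with these sites being spliced out of the mature transcript. The RSET tag was removed from GCaMP6f. The construct is used for calcium imaging in neuronal populations defined by Cre AND NOT Flp logic.
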