LOCUS       Exported 7166 bp ds-DNA circular SYN 12-MAY-2021
DEFINITION  Intersectional viral expression of GCaMP6F in cells expressing Cre
            AND NOT Flp.
ACCESSION   .
VERSION     .
KEYWORDS    pAAV-Ef1a-Con/Foff 2.0-GCaMP6F
SOURCE      synthetic DNA construct
  ORGANISM  synthetic DNA construct
REFERENCE   1 (bases 1 to 7166)
  AUTHORS   Fenno LE, Ramakrishnan C, Kim YS, Evans KE, Lo M, Vesuna S, Inoue M,
            Cheung KYM, Yuen E, Pichamoorthy N, Hong ASO, Deisseroth K
  TITLE     Comprehensive Dual- and Triple-Feature Intersectional Single-Vector
            Delivery of Diverse Functional Payloads to Cells of Behaving
            Mammals.
  JOURNAL   Neuron. 2020 Jun 20. pii: S0896-6273(20)30432-3. doi:
            10.1016/j.neuron.2020.06.003.
  PUBMED    32574559
REFERENCE   2 (bases 1 to 7166)
  AUTHORS   .
  TITLE     Direct Submission
  JOURNAL   Exported May 12, 2021 from SnapGene Server 1.1.58
            http://www.snapgene.com
FEATURES             Location/Qualifiers
     source          1..7166
                     /organism="synthetic DNA construct"
                     /mol_type="other DNA"
     repeat_region   1..141
                     /label=AAV2 ITR
                     /note="inverted terminal repeat of adeno-associated virus
                     serotype 2"
     repeat_region   12..141
                     /label=AAV2 ITR
     promoter        242..1419
                     /label=EF-1-alpha promoter
                     /note="strong constitutive promoter for human elongation
                     factor EF-1-alpha"
     intron          473..1410
                     /label=EF-1-alpha intron A
                     /note="intron upstream of the start codon of human
                     EF-1-alpha"
     primer_bind     1367..1387
                     /label=EF1a-F
                     /note="Human elongation factor-1a promoter, forward primer"
     protein_bind    1426..1459
                     /label=lox2272
                     /bound_moiety="Cre recombinase"
                     /note="Cre-mediated recombination occurs in the 8-bp core
                     sequence (GGATACTT). lox2272 sites are compatible with each
                     other, but incompatible with loxP or loxN sites (Lee and
                     Saito, 1988)."
     protein_bind    1510..1543
                     /label=loxN
                     /bound_moiety="Cre recombinase"
                     /note="Cre-mediated recombination occurs in the 8-bp core
                     sequence (GTATACCT). loxN sites are compatible with each
                     other, but incompatible with loxP or lox2272 sites."
     primer_bind     complement(1636..1657)
                     /label=EGFP-C
                     /note="EGFP, forward primer"
     CDS             complement(1870..1926)
                     /codon_start=1
                     /product="calmodulin-binding peptide from avian smooth
                     muscle myosin light chain kinase"
                     /label=calmodulin-binding peptide
                     /translation="RRKWNKTGHAVRAIGRLSS"
     regulatory      1938..1947
                     /regulatory_class="other"
                     /note="vertebrate consensus sequence for strong initiation
                     of translation (Kozak, 1987)"
     protein_bind    complement(1954..1987)
                     /label=lox2272
                     /bound_moiety="Cre recombinase"
                     /note="Cre-mediated recombination occurs in the 8-bp core
                     sequence (GGATACTT). lox2272 sites are compatible with each
                     other, but incompatible with loxP or loxN sites (Lee and
                     Saito, 1988)."
     protein_bind    complement(2038..2071)
                     /label=loxN
                     /bound_moiety="Cre recombinase"
                     /note="Cre-mediated recombination occurs in the 8-bp core
                     sequence (GTATACCT). loxN sites are compatible with each
                     other, but incompatible with loxP or lox2272 sites."
     protein_bind    2078..2111
                     /label=FRT (minimal)
                     /bound_moiety="FLP recombinase from the Saccharomyces
                     cerevisiae 2u plasmid"
                     /note="supports FLP-mediated excision but not integration
                     (Turan and Bode, 2011)"
     primer_bind     complement(2305..2326)
                     /label=EGFP-N
                     /note="EGFP, reverse primer"
     primer_bind     complement(2566..2585)
                     /label=EXFP-R
                     /note="For distinguishing EGFP variants, reverse primer"
     protein_bind    complement(3151..3184)
                     /label=FRT (minimal)
                     /bound_moiety="FLP recombinase from the Saccharomyces
                     cerevisiae 2u plasmid"
                     /note="supports FLP-mediated excision but not integration
                     (Turan and Bode, 2011)"
     misc_feature    3293..3881
                     /label=WPRE
                     /note="woodchuck hepatitis virus posttranscriptional
                     regulatory element"
     primer_bind     complement(3346..3366)
                     /label=WPRE-R
                     /note="WPRE, reverse primer"
     CDS             complement(3764..3775)
                     /codon_start=1
                     /product="Factor Xa recognition and cleavage site"
                     /label=Factor Xa site
                     /translation="IEGR"
     polyA_signal    3913..4389
                     /label=hGH poly(A) signal
                     /note="human growth hormone polyadenylation signal"
     primer_bind     complement(4112..4131)
                     /label=hGH-PA-R
                     /note="Human growth hormone terminator, reverse primer"
     repeat_region   4429..4569
                     /label=AAV2 ITR
                     /note="inverted terminal repeat of adeno-associated virus
                     serotype 2"
     repeat_region   4429..4558
                     /label=AAV2 ITR
     rep_origin      4644..5099
                     /direction=RIGHT
                     /label=f1 ori
                     /note="f1 bacteriophage origin of replication; arrow
                     indicates direction of (+) strand synthesis"
     primer_bind     complement(4731..4750)
                     /label=F1ori-R
                     /note="F1 origin, reverse primer"
     primer_bind     4941..4962
                     /label=F1ori-F
                     /note="F1 origin, forward primer"
     primer_bind     complement(5116..5135)
                     /label=pRS-marker
                     /note="pRS vectors, use to sequence yeast selectable
                     marker"
     primer_bind     5235..5257
                     /label=pGEX 3'
                     /note="pGEX vectors, reverse primer"
     primer_bind     complement(5295..5313)
                     /label=pBRforEco
                     /note="pBR322 vectors, upsteam of EcoRI site, forward
                     primer"
     promoter        5381..5485
                     /gene="bla"
                     /label=AmpR promoter
     CDS             5486..6346
                     /codon_start=1
                     /gene="bla"
                     /product="beta-lactamase"
                     /label=AmpR
                     /note="confers resistance to ampicillin, carbenicillin, and
                     related antibiotics"
                     /translation="MSIQHFRVALIPFFAAFCLPVFAHPETLVKVKDAEDQLGARVGYI
                     ELDLNSGKILESFRPEERFPMMSTFKVLLCGAVLSRIDAGQEQLGRRIHYSQNDLVEYS
                     PVTEKHLTDGMTVRELCSAAITMSDNTAANLLLTTIGGPKELTAFLHNMGDHVTRLDRW
                     EPELNEAIPNDERDTTMPVAMATTLRKLLTGELLTLASRQQLIDWMEADKVAGPLLRSA
                     LPAGWFIADKSGAGERGSRGIIAALGPDGKPSRIVVIYTTGSQATMDERNRQIAEIGAS
                     LIKHW"
     primer_bind     complement(5704..5723)
                     /label=Amp-R
                     /note="Ampicillin resistance gene, reverse primer"
     rep_origin      6517..7105
                     /direction=RIGHT
                     /label=ori
                     /note="high-copy-number ColE1/pMB1/pBR322/pUC origin of
                     replication"
     primer_bind     7006..7025
                     /label=pBR322ori-F
                     /note="pBR322 origin, forward primer"
ORIGIN
        1 cctgcaggca gctgcgcgct cgctcgctca ctgaggccgc ccgggcaaag cccgggcgtc
       61 gggcgacctt tggtcgcccg gcctcagtga gcgagcgagc gcgcagagag ggagtggcca
      121 actccatcac taggggttcc tgcggccgca cgcgtaagct ttgcaaagat ggataaagtt
      181 ttaaacagag aggaatcttt gcagctaatg gaccttctag gtcttgaaag gagtgggaat
      241 tggctccggt gcccgtcagt gggcagagcg cacatcgccc acagtccccg agaagttggg
      301 gggaggggtc ggcaattgaa ccggtgccta gagaaggtgg cgcggggtaa actgggaaag
      361 tgatgtcgtg tactggctcc gcctttttcc cgagggtggg ggagaaccgt atataagtgc
      421 agtagtcgcc gtgaacgttc tttttcgcaa cgggtttgcc gccagaacac aggtaagtgc
      481 cgtgtgtggt tcccgcgggc ctggcctctt tacgggttat ggcccttgcg tgccttgaat
      541 tacttccact ggctgcagta cgtgattctt gatcccgagc ttcgggttgg aagtgggtgg
      601 gagagttcga ggccttgcgc ttaaggagcc ccttcgcctc gtgcttgagt tgaggcctgg
      661 cctgggcgct ggggccgccg cgtgcgaatc tggtggcacc ttcgcgcctg tctcgctgct
      721 ttcgataagt ctctagccat ttaaaatttt tgatgacctg ctgcgacgct ttttttctgg
      781 caagatagtc ttgtaaatgc gggccaagat ctgcacactg gtatttcggt ttttggggcc
      841 gcgggcggcg acggggcccg tgcgtcccag cgcacatgtt cggcgaggcg gggcctgcga
      901 gcgcggccac cgagaatcgg acgggggtag tctcaagctg gccggcctgc tctggtgcct
      961 ggcctcgcgc cgccgtgtat cgccccgccc tgggcggcaa ggctggcccg gtcggcacca
     1021 gttgcgtgag cggaaagatg gccgcttccc ggccctgctg cagggagctc aaaatggagg
     1081 acgcggcgct cgggagagcg ggcgggtgag tcacccacac aaaggaaaag ggcctttccg
     1141 tcctcagccg tcgcttcatg tgactccacg gagtaccggg cgccgtccag gcacctcgat
     1201 tagttctcga gcttttggag tacgtcgtct ttaggttggg gggaggggtt ttatgcgatg
     1261 gagtttcccc acactgagtg ggtggagact gaagttaggc cagcttggca cttgatgtaa
     1321 ttctccttgg aatttgccct ttttgagttt ggatcttggt tcattctcaa gcctcagaca
     1381 gtggttcaaa gtttttttct tccatttcag gtgtcgtgag gatccataac ttcgtatagg
     1441 atactttata cgaagttatg tagctggagc aatttgaaaa gattgttgta ttacctctag
     1501 ctgcgcttaa taacttcgta tagtatacct tatacgaagt tatgtcgacc ctcctgtact
     1561 caccttgctc accatgctcc ctccggtacc gcccttgtac agctcgtcca tgccgagagt
     1621 gatcccggcg gcggtcacga actccagcag gaccatgtga tcgcgcttct cgttggggtc
     1681 tttcgaaagt ttggactgca cgctcaggta gtggttgtcg ggcagcagca cggggccgtc
     1741 gccgatgggg gtgttctgct ggtagtggta ggcgagctgc acgccgccgt cctcgatgtt
     1801 gtggcggatc ttgaagttcg ccttgatgcc gttcttctgc ttgtcggcct tgatatagac
     1861 gttctcgagt gagctcagcc gacctatagc tctgactgcg tgacctgtct tattccactt
     1921 acgacgtgat gagtccacca tggtggcact agtataactt cgtataaagt atcctatacg
     1981 aagttatttg ccttaaccca gaaattatca ctgttattct ttagataggt gcaaagaata
     2041 acttcgtata aggtatacta tacgaagtta tggtaccgaa gttcctattc tctagaaagt
     2101 ataggaactt cgcagaatgg tagctggatt gtagctgcta ttagcaatat gaaacctctt
     2161 agaagttcct attcttcaaa aggtatagga acttcggcgc gcctggagag tggccagccc
     2221 ttctcatgtt cagagaacat ggttaactgg ttaagtcatg tcgtcccaca gggcgaggag
     2281 ctgttcaccg gggtggtgcc catcctggtc gagctggacg gcgacgtaaa cggccacaag
     2341 ttcagcgtgt ccggcgaggg tgagggcgat gccacctacg gcaagctgac cctgaagttc
     2401 atctgcacca ccggcaagct gcccgtgccc tggcccaccc tcgtgaccac cctgacctac
     2461 ggcgtgcagt gcttcagccg ctaccccgac cacatgaagc agcacgactt cttcaagtcc
     2521 gccatgcccg aaggctacat ccaggagcgc accatcttct tcaaggacga cggcaactac
     2581 aagacccgcg ccgaggtgaa gttcgagggc gacaccctgg tgaaccgcat cgagctgaag
     2641 ggcatcgact tcaaggagga cggcaacatc ctggggcaca agctggagta caacctgccg
     2701 gaccaactga ctgaagagca gatcgcagaa tttaaagagg aattctccct atttgacaag
     2761 gacggggatg ggacaataac aaccaaggag ctggggacgg tgatgcggtc tctggggcag
     2821 aaccccacag aagcagagct gcaggacatg atcaatgaag tagatgccga cggtgacggc
     2881 acaatcgact tccctgagtt cctgacaatg atggcaagaa aaatgaaata cagggacacg
     2941 gaagaagaaa ttagagaagc gttcggtgtg tttgataagg atggcaatgg ctacatcagt
     3001 gcagcagagc ttcgccacgt gatgacaaac cttggagaga agttaacaga tgaagaggtt
     3061 gatgaaatga tcagggaagc agacatcgat ggggatggtc aggtaaacta cgaagagttt
     3121 gtacaaatga tgacagcgaa gtgagctagc gaagttccta tactttctag agaataggaa
     3181 cttctaagca gacaatcttg taatacatca gcagctagta gattgctcca gctagaagtt
     3241 cctatacctt ttgaagaata ggaacttcga attcgatatc aagcttatcg ataatcaacc
     3301 tctggattac aaaatttgtg aaagattgac tggtattctt aactatgttg ctccttttac
     3361 gctatgtgga tacgctgctt taatgccttt gtatcatgct attgcttccc gtatggcttt
     3421 cattttctcc tccttgtata aatcctggtt gctgtctctt tatgaggagt tgtggcccgt
     3481 tgtcaggcaa cgtggcgtgg tgtgcactgt gtttgctgac gcaaccccca ctggttgggg
     3541 cattgccacc acctgtcagc tcctttccgg gactttcgct ttccccctcc ctattgccac
     3601 ggcggaactc atcgccgcct gccttgcccg ctgctggaca ggggctcggc tgttgggcac
     3661 tgacaattcc gtggtgttgt cggggaaatc atcgtccttt ccttggctgc tcgcctatgt
     3721 tgccacctgg attctgcgcg ggacgtcctt ctgctacgtc ccttcggccc tcaatccagc
     3781 ggaccttcct tcccgcggcc tgctgccggc tctgcggcct cttccgcgtc ttcgccttcg
     3841 ccctcagacg agtcggatct ccctttgggc cgcctccccg catcgatacc gagcgctgct
     3901 cgagagatct acgggtggca tccctgtgac ccctccccag tgcctctcct ggccctggaa
     3961 gttgccactc cagtgcccac cagccttgtc ctaataaaat taagttgcat cattttgtct
     4021 gactaggtgt ccttctataa tattatgggg tggagggggg tggtatggag caaggggcaa
     4081 gttgggaaga caacctgtag ggcctgcggg gtctattggg aaccaagctg gagtgcagtg
     4141 gcacaatctt ggctcactgc aatctccgcc tcctgggttc aagcgattct cctgcctcag
     4201 cctcccgagt tgttgggatt ccaggcatgc atgaccaggc tcagctaatt tttgtttttt
     4261 tggtagagac ggggtttcac catattggcc aggctggtct ccaactccta atctcaggtg
     4321 atctacccac cttggcctcc caaattgctg ggattacagg cgtgaaccac tgctcccttc
     4381 cctgtccttc tgattttgta ggtaaccacg tgcggaccga gcggccgcag gaacccctag
     4441 tgatggagtt ggccactccc tctctgcgcg ctcgctcgct cactgaggcc gggcgaccaa
     4501 aggtcgcccg acgcccgggc tttgcccggg cggcctcagt gagcgagcga gcgcgcagct
     4561 gcctgcaggg gcgcctgatg cggtattttc tccttacgca tctgtgcggt atttcacacc
     4621 gcatannnnn nnnnnnnnnn nnnnnnnnnn nnnnnnnnnn nnnnnnnnnn nnnnnnnnnn
     4681 nnnnnnnnnn nnnnnnnnnn nnnnnnnnnn nnnnnnnnnn nnnnnnnnnn nnnnnnnnnn
     4741 nnnnnnnnnn nnnnnnnnnn nnnnnnncnn nnnnnnnnnn nnnnnnnnnn nnnnnnnnnn
     4801 nnnnnnnnnn nnnnnnnnnn nnnnnnnnnn nnnnnnnnnn nnnnnnnnnn nnnnnnnnnn
     4861 nnnnnnnnnn nnnnnnnnnn nnnnnnnnnn nnnnnnnnnn nnnnnnnnnc ctttgacgtt
     4921 ggagtccacg ttctttaata gtggactctt gttccaaact ggaacaacac tcaaccctat
     4981 ctcgggctat tcttttgatt tataagggat tttgccgatt tcggcctatt ggttaaaaaa
     5041 tgagctgatt taacaaaaat ttaacgcgaa ttttaacaaa atattaacgt ttacaatttt
     5101 atggtgcact ctcagtacaa tctgctctga tgccgcatag ttaagccagc cccgacaccc
     5161 gccaacaccc gctgacgcgc cctgacgggc ttgtctgctc ccggcatccg cttacagaca
     5221 agctgtgacc gtctccggga gctgcatgtg tcagaggttt tcaccgtcat caccgaaacg
     5281 cgcgagacga aagggcctcg tgatacgcct atttttatag gttaatgtca tgataataat
     5341 ggtttcttag acgtcaggtg gcacttttcg gggaaatgtg cgcggaaccc ctatttgttt
     5401 atttttctaa atacattcaa atatgtatcc gctcatgaga caataaccct gataaatgct
     5461 tcaataatat tgaaaaagga agagtatgag tattcaacat ttccgtgtcg cccttattcc
     5521 cttttttgcg gcattttgcc ttcctgtttt tgctcaccca gaaacgctgg tgaaagtaaa
     5581 agatgctgaa gatcagttgg gtgcacgagt gggttacatc gaactggatc tcaacagcgg
     5641 taagatcctt gagagttttc gccccgaaga acgttttcca atgatgagca cttttaaagt
     5701 tctgctatgt ggcgcggtat tatcccgtat tgacgccggg caagagcaac tcggtcgccg
     5761 catacactat tctcagaatg acttggttga gtactcacca gtcacagaaa agcatcttac
     5821 ggatggcatg acagtaagag aattatgcag tgctgccata accatgagtg ataacactgc
     5881 ggccaactta cttctgacaa cgatcggagg accgaaggag ctaaccgctt ttttgcacaa
     5941 catgggggat catgtaactc gccttgatcg ttgggaaccg gagctgaatg aagccatacc
     6001 aaacgacgag cgtgacacca cgatgcctgt agcaatggca acaacgttgc gcaaactatt
     6061 aactggcgaa ctacttactc tagcttcccg gcaacaatta atagactgga tggaggcgga
     6121 taaagttgca ggaccacttc tgcgctcggc ccttccggct ggctggttta ttgctgataa
     6181 atctggagcc ggtgagcgtg ggtctcgcgg tatcattgca gcactggggc cagatggtaa
     6241 gccctcccgt atcgtagtta tctacacgac ggggagtcag gcaactatgg atgaacgaaa
     6301 tagacagatc gctgagatag gtgcctcact gattaagcat tggtaactgt cagaccaagt
     6361 ttactcatat atactttaga ttgatttaaa acttcatttt taatttaaaa ggatctaggt
     6421 gaagatcctt tttgataatc tcatgaccaa aatcccttaa cgtgagtttt cgttccactg
     6481 agcgtcagac cccgtagaaa agatcaaagg atcttcttga gatccttttt ttctgcgcgt
     6541 aatctgctgc ttgcaaacaa aaaaaccacc gctaccagcg gtggtttgtt tgccggatca
     6601 agagctacca actctttttc cgaaggtaac tggcttcagc agagcgcaga taccaaatac
     6661 tgtccttcta gtgtagccgt agttaggcca ccacttcaag aactctgtag caccgcctac
     6721 atacctcgct ctgctaatcc tgttaccagt ggctgctgcc agtggcgata agtcgtgtct
     6781 taccgggttg gactcaagac gatagttacc ggataaggcg cagcggtcgg gctgaacggg
     6841 gggttcgtgc acacagccca gcttggagcg aacgacctac accgaactga gatacctaca
     6901 gcgtgagcta tgagaaagcg ccacgcttcc cgaagggaga aaggcggaca ggtatccggt
     6961 aagcggcagg gtcggaacag gagagcgcac gagggagctt ccagggggaa acgcctggta
     7021 tctttatagt cctgtcgggt ttcgccacct ctgacttgag cgtcgatttt tgtgatgctc
     7081 gtcagggggg cggagcctat ggaaaaacgc cagcaacgcg gcctttttac ggttcctggc
     7141 cttttgctgg ccttttgctc acatgt
//
