Features (pLannotate 1.2.2; 26 found; start..end, strand, type, name):
     12..39      +  repeat_region  AAV2 ITR (fragment): inverted terminal repeat of adeno-associated virus serotype 2 inverted
     68..95      +  repeat_region  AAV2 ITR (fragment): inverted terminal repeat of adeno-associated virus serotype 2 inverted
    158..224     +  CDS            small t antigen (fragment): SV40 (simian virus 40) small t antigen
    231..1409    +  promoter       EF-1α promoter: strong constitutive promoter for human elongation factor EF-1α
   1416..1449    +  protein_bind   lox2272: Cre-mediated recombination occurs in the 8-bp core sequence (GGATACTT). lox2272 sites are compatible with each other, but incompatible with loxP or loxN sites (Lee and Saito, 1988). Cre recombinase
   1500..1533    +  protein_bind   loxN: Cre-mediated recombination occurs in the 8-bp core sequence (GTATACCT). loxN sites are compatible with each other, but incompatible with loxP or lox2272 sites. Cre recombinase
   1584..1835    -  CDS            VC155: C-terminal fragment of mVenus for use in bimolecular fluorescence complementation (BiFC) (Kodama and Hu, 2010)
   1860..1916    -  CDS            calmodulin-binding peptide: calmodulin-binding peptide from avian smooth muscle myosin light chain kinase
   1944..1977    -  protein_bind   lox2272: Cre-mediated recombination occurs in the 8-bp core sequence (GGATACTT). lox2272 sites are compatible with each other, but incompatible with loxP or loxN sites (Lee and Saito, 1988). Cre recombinase
   1978..2027    -  intron         β-globin intron (fragment): internally truncated intron from human β-globin
   2028..2061    -  protein_bind   loxN: Cre-mediated recombination occurs in the 8-bp core sequence (GTATACCT). loxN sites are compatible with each other, but incompatible with loxP or lox2272 sites. Cre recombinase
   2068..2101    +  protein_bind   FRT (minimal): supports FLP-mediated excision but not integration (Turan and Bode, 2011) FLP recombinase from the Saccharomyces cerevisiae 2μ plasmid
   2102..2151    -  intron         β-globin intron (fragment): internally truncated intron from human β-globin
   2260..3134    +  CDS            GCaMP6f (fragment): improved fluorescent protein-based calcium sensor (Chen et al., 2013)
   3141..3174    -  protein_bind   FRT (minimal): supports FLP-mediated excision but not integration (Turan and Bode, 2011) FLP recombinase from the Saccharomyces cerevisiae 2μ plasmid
   3259..3283    +  misc_feature   MCS (fragment): pBluescript multiple cloning site
   3283..3871    +  misc_feature   WPRE: woodchuck hepatitis virus posttranscriptional regulatory element
   3903..4379    +  polyA_signal   hGH poly(A) signal: human growth hormone polyadenylation signal
   4419..4559    +  repeat_region  AAV2 ITR: inverted terminal repeat of adeno-associated virus serotype 2 inverted
   4564..4615    -  misc_feature   bom (fragment): basis of mobility region from pBR322
   4634..5089    +  rep_origin     f1 ori (sequence partly withheld): f1 bacteriophage origin of replication; arrow indicates direction of (+) strand synthesis
   5090..5139    -  misc_feature   bom (fragment): basis of mobility region from pBR322
   5241..5276    -  CDS            rop (fragment): Rop protein, which maintains plasmids at low copy number; rop
   5371..5475    +  promoter       AmpR promoter: bla
   5476..6336    +  CDS            AmpR: β-lactamase; bla; confers resistance to ampicillin, carbenicillin, and related antibiotics
   6507..7095    +  rep_origin     ori: high-copy-number ColE1/pMB1/pBR322/pUC origin of replication
>Addgene plasmid #137123 | pAAV-Ef1a-Con/Foff 2.0-GCaMP6F | addgene full sequence | sequence record 272662 | Addgene NGS Result
CCTGCAGGCAGCTGCGCGCTCGCTCGCTCACTGAGGCCGCCCGGGCGTCGGGCGACCTTTGGTCGCCCGG
CCTCAGTGAGCGAGCGAGCGCGCAGAGAGGGAGTGGCCAACTCCATCACTAGGGGTTCCTGCGGCCGCAC
GCGTAAGCTTTGCAAAGATGGATAAAGTTTTAAACAGAGAGGAATCTTTGCAGCTAATGGACCTTCTAGG
TCTTGAAAGGAGTGGGAATTGGCTCCGGTGCCCGTCAGTGGGCAGAGCGCACATCGCCCACAGTCCCCGA
GAAGTTGGGGGGAGGGGTCGGCAATTGAACCGGTGCCTAGAGAAGGTGGCGCGGGGTAAACTGGGAAAGT
GATGTCGTGTACTGGCTCCGCCTTTTTCCCGAGGGTGGGGGAGAACCGTATATAAGTGCAGTAGTCGCCG
TGAACGTTCTTTTTCGCAACGGGTTTGCCGCCAGAACACAGGTAAGTGCCGTGTGTGGTTCCCGCGGGCC
TGGCCTCTTTACGGGTTATGGCCCTTGCGTGCCTTGAATTACTTCCACCTGGCTGCAGTACGTGATTCTT
GATCCCGAGCTTCGGGTTGGAAGTGGGTGGGAGAGTTCGAGGCCTTGCGCTTAAGGAGCCCCTTCGCCTC
GTGCTTGAGTTGAGGCCTGGCCTGGGCGCTGGGGCCGCCGCGTGCGAATCTGGTGGCACCTTCGCGCCTG
TCTCGCTGCTTTCGATAAGTCTCTAGCCATTTAAAATTTTTGATGACCTGCTGCGACGCTTTTTTTCTGG
CAAGATAGTCTTGTAAATGCGGGCCAAGATCTGCACACTGGTATTTCGGTTTTTGGGGCCGCGGGCGGCG
ACGGGGCCCGTGCGTCCCAGCGCACATGTTCGGCGAGGCGGGGCCTGCGAGCGCGGCCACCGAGAATCGG
ACGGGGGTAGTCTCAAGCTGGCCGGCCTGCTCTGGTGCCTGGCCTCGCGCCGCCGTGTATCGCCCCGCCC
TGGGCGGCAAGGCTGGCCCGGTCGGCACCAGTTGCGTGAGCGGAAAGATGGCCGCTTCCCGGCCCTGCTG
CAGGGAGCTCAAAATGGAGGACGCGGCGCTCGGGAGAGCGGGCGGGTGAGTCACCCACACAAAGGAAAAG
GGCCTTTCCGTCCTCAGCCGTCGCTTCATGTGACTCCACGGAGTACCGGGCGCCGTCCAGGCACCTCGAT
TAGTTCTCGAGCTTTTGGAGTACGTCGTCTTTAGGTTGGGGGGAGGGGTTTTATGCGATGGAGTTTCCCC
ACACTGAGTGGGTGGAGACTGAAGTTAGGCCAGCTTGGCACTTGATGTAATTCTCCTTGGAATTTGCCCT
TTTTGAGTTTGGATCTTGGTTCATTCTCAAGCCTCAGACAGTGGTTCAAAGTTTTTTTCTTCCATTTCAG
GTGTCGTGAGGATCCATAACTTCGTATAGGATACTTTATACGAAGTTATGTAGCTGGAGCAATTTGAAAA
GATTGTTGTATTACCTCTAGCTGCGCTTAATAACTTCGTATAGTATACCTTATACGAAGTTATGTCGACC
CTCCTGTACTCACCTTGCTCACCATGCTCCCTCCGGTACCGCCCTTGTACAGCTCGTCCATGCCGAGAGT
GATCCCGGCGGCGGTCACGAACTCCAGCAGGACCATGTGATCGCGCTTCTCGTTGGGGTCTTTCGAAAGT
TTGGACTGCACGCTCAGGTAGTGGTTGTCGGGCAGCAGCACGGGGCCGTCGCCGATGGGGGTGTTCTGCT
GGTAGTGGTAGGCGAGCTGCACGCCGCCGTCCTCGATGTTGTGGCGGATCTTGAAGTTCGCCTTGATGCC
GTTCTTCTGCTTGTCGGCCTTGATATAGACGTTCTCGAGTGAGCTCAGCCGACCTATAGCTCTGACTGCG
TGACCTGTCTTATTCCACTTACGACGTGATGAGTCCACCATGGTGGCACTAGTATAACTTCGTATAAAGT
ATCCTATACGAAGTTATTTGCCTTAACCCAGAAATTATCACTGTTATTCTTTAGATAGGTGCAAAGAATA
ACTTCGTATAAGGTATACTATACGAAGTTATGGTACCGAAGTTCCTATTCTCTAGAAAGTATAGGAACTT
CGCAGAATGGTAGCTGGATTGTAGCTGCTATTAGCAATATGAAACCTCTTAGAAGTTCCTATTCTTCAAA
AGGTATAGGAACTTCGGCGCGCCTGGAGAGTGGCCAGCCCTTCTCATGTTCAGAGAACATGGTTAACTGG
TTAAGTCATGTCGTCCCACAGGGCGAGGAGCTGTTCACCGGGGTGGTGCCCATCCTGGTCGAGCTGGACG
GCGACGTAAACGGCCACAAGTTCAGCGTGTCCGGCGAGGGTGAGGGCGATGCCACCTACGGCAAGCTGAC
CCTGAAGTTCATCTGCACCACCGGCAAGCTGCCCGTGCCCTGGCCCACCCTCGTGACCACCCTGACCTAC
GGCGTGCAGTGCTTCAGCCGCTACCCCGACCACATGAAGCAGCACGACTTCTTCAAGTCCGCCATGCCCG
AAGGCTACATCCAGGAGCGCACCATCTTCTTCAAGGACGACGGCAACTACAAGACCCGCGCCGAGGTGAA
GTTCGAGGGCGACACCCTGGTGAACCGCATCGAGCTGAAGGGCATCGACTTCAAGGAGGACGGCAACATC
CTGGGGCACAAGCTGGAGTACAACCTGCCGGACCAACTGACTGAAGAGCAGATCGCAGAATTTAAAGAGG
AATTCTCCCTATTTGACAAGGACGGGGATGGGACAATAACAACCAAGGAGCTGGGGACGGTGATGCGGTC
TCTGGGGCAGAACCCCACAGAAGCAGAGCTGCAGGACATGATCAATGAAGTAGATGCCGACGGTGACGGC
ACAATCGACTTCCCTGAGTTCCTGACAATGATGGCAAGAAAAATGAAATACAGGGACACGGAAGAAGAAA
TTAGAGAAGCGTTCGGTGTGTTTGATAAGGATGGCAATGGCTACATCAGTGCAGCAGAGCTTCGCCACGT
GATGACAAACCTTGGAGAGAAGTTAACAGATGAAGAGGTTGATGAAATGATCAGGGAAGCAGACATCGAT
GGGGATGGTCAGGTAAACTACGAAGAGTTTGTACAAATGATGACAGCGAAGTGAGCTAGCGAAGTTCCTA
TACTTTCTAGAGAATAGGAACTTCTAAGCAGACAATCTTGTAATACATCAGCAGCTAGTAGATTGCTCCA
GCTAGAAGTTCCTATACCTTTTGAAGAATAGGAACTTCGAATTCGATATCAAGCTTATCGATAATCAACC
TCTGGATTACAAAATTTGTGAAAGATTGACTGGTATTCTTAACTATGTTGCTCCTTTTACGCTATGTGGA
TACGCTGCTTTAATGCCTTTGTATCATGCTATTGCTTCCCGTATGGCTTTCATTTTCTCCTCCTTGTATA
AATCCTGGTTGCTGTCTCTTTATGAGGAGTTGTGGCCCGTTGTCAGGCAACGTGGCGTGGTGTGCACTGT
GTTTGCTGACGCAACCCCCACTGGTTGGGGCATTGCCACCACCTGTCAGCTCCTTTCCGGGACTTTCGCT
TTCCCCCTCCCTATTGCCACGGCGGAACTCATCGCCGCCTGCCTTGCCCGCTGCTGGACAGGGGCTCGGC
TGTTGGGCACTGACAATTCCGTGGTGTTGTCGGGGAAATCATCGTCCTTTCCTTGGCTGCTCGCCTATGT
TGCCACCTGGATTCTGCGCGGGACGTCCTTCTGCTACGTCCCTTCGGCCCTCAATCCAGCGGACCTTCCT
TCCCGCGGCCTGCTGCCGGCTCTGCGGCCTCTTCCGCGTCTTCGCCTTCGCCCTCAGACGAGTCGGATCT
CCCTTTGGGCCGCCTCCCCGCATCGATACCGAGCGCTGCTCGAGAGATCTACGGGTGGCATCCCTGTGAC
CCCTCCCCAGTGCCTCTCCTGGCCCTGGAAGTTGCCACTCCAGTGCCCACCAGCCTTGTCCTAATAAAAT
TAAGTTGCATCATTTTGTCTGACTAGGTGTCCTTCTATAATATTATGGGGTGGAGGGGGGTGGTATGGAG
CAAGGGGCAAGTTGGGAAGACAACCTGTAGGGCCTGCGGGGTCTATTGGGAACCAAGCTGGAGTGCAGTG
GCACAATCTTGGCTCACTGCAATCTCCGCCTCCTGGGTTCAAGCGATTCTCCTGCCTCAGCCTCCCGAGT
TGTTGGGATTCCAGGCATGCATGACCAGGCTCAGCTAATTTTTGTTTTTTTGGTAGAGACGGGGTTTCAC
CATATTGGCCAGGCTGGTCTCCAACTCCTAATCTCAGGTGATCTACCCACCTTGGCCTCCCAAATTGCTG
GGATTACAGGCGTGAACCACTGCTCCCTTCCCTGTCCTTCTGATTTTGTAGGTAACCACGTGCGGACCGA
GCGGCCGCAGGAACCCCTAGTGATGGAGTTGGCCACTCCCTCTCTGCGCGCTCGCTCGCTCACTGAGGCC
GGGCGACCAAAGGTCGCCCGACGCCCGGGCTTTGCCCGGGCGGCCTCAGTGAGCGAGCGAGCGCGCAGCT
GCCTGCAGGGGCGCCTGATGCGGTATTTTCTCCTTACGCATCTGTGCGGTATTTCACACCGCATA
[95 nt withheld, positions 4616-4710]
T
[46 nt withheld, positions 4712-4757]
C
[141 nt withheld, positions 4759-4899]
CCTTTGACGTTGGAGTCCACGTTCTTTAATAGTGGACTCTTGTTCCAAACTGGAACAACACTCAACTCTA
TCTCGGGCTATTCTTTTGATTTATAAGGGATTTTGCCGATTTCGGTCTATTGGTTAAAAAATGAGCTGAT
TTAACAAAAATTTAACGCGAATTTTAACAAAATATTAACGTTTACAATTTTATGGTGCACTCTCAGTACA
ATCTGCTCTGATGCCGCATAGTTAAGCCAGCCCCGACACCCGCCAACACCCGCTGACGCGCCCTGACGGG
CTTGTCTGCTCCCGGCATCCGCTTACAGACAAGCTGTGACCGTCTCCGGGAGCTGCATGTGTCAGAGGTT
TTCACCGTCATCACCGAAACGCGCGAGACGAAAGGGCCTCGTGATACGCCTATTTTTATAGGTTAATGTC
ATGATAATAATGGTTTCTTAGACGTCAGGTGGCACTTTTCGGGGAAATGTGCGCGGAACCCCTATTTGTT
TATTTTTCTAAATACATTCAAATATGTATCCGCTCATGAGACAATAACCCTGATAAATGCTTCAATAATA
TTGAAAAAGGAAGAGTATGAGTATTCAACATTTCCGTGTCGCCCTTATTCCCTTTTTTGCGGCATTTTGC
CTTCCTGTTTTTGCTCACCCAGAAACGCTGGTGAAAGTAAAAGATGCTGAAGATCAGTTGGGTGCACGAG
TGGGTTACATCGAACTGGATCTCAACAGCGGTAAGATCCTTGAGAGTTTTCGCCCCGAAGAACGTTTTCC
AATGATGAGCACTTTTAAAGTTCTGCTATGTGGCGCGGTATTATCCCGTATTGACGCCGGGCAAGAGCAA
CTCGGTCGCCGCATACACTATTCTCAGAATGACTTGGTTGAGTACTCACCAGTCACAGAAAAGCATCTTA
CGGATGGCATGACAGTAAGAGAATTATGCAGTGCTGCCATAACCATGAGTGATAACACTGCGGCCAACTT
ACTTCTGACAACGATCGGAGGACCGAAGGAGCTAACCGCTTTTTTGCACAACATGGGGGATCATGTAACT
CGCCTTGATCGTTGGGAACCGGAGCTGAATGAAGCCATACCAAACGACGAGCGTGACACCACGATGCCTG
TAGCAATGGCAACAACGTTGCGCAAACTATTAACTGGCGAACTACTTACTCTAGCTTCCCGGCAACAATT
AATAGACTGGATGGAGGCGGATAAAGTTGCAGGACCACTTCTGCGCTCGGCCCTTCCGGCTGGCTGGTTT
ATTGCTGATAAATCTGGAGCCGGTGAGCGTGGGTCTCGCGGTATCATTGCAGCACTGGGGCCAGATGGTA
AGCCCTCCCGTATCGTAGTTATCTACACGACGGGGAGTCAGGCAACTATGGATGAACGAAATAGACAGAT
CGCTGAGATAGGTGCCTCACTGATTAAGCATTGGTAACTGTCAGACCAAGTTTACTCATATATACTTTAG
ATTGATTTAAAACTTCATTTTTAATTTAAAAGGATCTAGGTGAAGATCCTTTTTGATAATCTCATGACCA
AAATCCCTTAACGTGAGTTTTCGTTCCACTGAGCGTCAGACCCCGTAGAAAAGATCAAAGGATCTTCTTG
AGATCCTTTTTTTCTGCGCGTAATCTGCTGCTTGCAAACAAAAAAACCACCGCTACCAGCGGTGGTTTGT
TTGCCGGATCAAGAGCTACCAACTCTTTTTCCGAAGGTAACTGGCTTCAGCAGAGCGCAGATACCAAATA
CTGTTCTTCTAGTGTAGCCGTAGTTAGGCCACCACTTCAAGAACTCTGTAGCACCGCCTACATACCTCGC
TCTGCTAATCCTGTTACCAGTGGCTGCTGCCAGTGGCGATAAGTCGTGTCTTACCGGGTTGGACTCAAGA
CGATAGTTACCGGATAAGGCGCAGCGGTCGGGCTGAACGGGGGGTTCGTGCACACAGCCCAGCTTGGAGC
GAACGACCTACACCGAACTGAGATACCTACAGCGTGAGCTATGAGAAAGCGCCACGCTTCCCGAAGGGAG
AAAGGCGGACAGGTATCCGGTAAGCGGCAGGGTCGGAACAGGAGAGCGCACGAGGGAGCTTCCAGGGGGA
AACGCCTGGTATCTTTATAGTCCTGTCGGGTTTCGCCACCTCTGACTTGAGCGTCGATTTTTGTGATGCT
CGTCAGGGGGGCGGAGCCTATGGAAAAACGCCAGCAACGCGGCCTTTTTACGGTTCCTGGCCTTTTGCTG
GCCTTTTGCTCACATGT
