>Addgene plasmid #137123 | pAAV-Ef1a-Con/Foff 2.0-GCaMP6F | depositor partial sequence | sequence record 264969 | Promoter through WPRE
AAGCTTTGCAAAGATGGATAAAGTTTTAAACAGAGAGGAATCTTTGCAGCTAATGGACCTTCTAGGTCTT
GAAAGGAGTGGGAATTGGCTCCGGTGCCCGTCAGTGGGCAGAGCGCACATCGCCCACAGTCCCCGAGAAG
TTGGGGGGAGGGGTCGGCAATTGAACCGGTGCCTAGAGAAGGTGGCGCGGGGTAAACTGGGAAAGTGATG
TCGTGTACTGGCTCCGCCTTTTTCCCGAGGGTGGGGGAGAACCGTATATAAGTGCAGTAGTCGCCGTGAA
CGTTCTTTTTCGCAACGGGTTTGCCGCCAGAACACAGGTAAGTGCCGTGTGTGGTTCCCGCGGGCCTGGC
CTCTTTACGGGTTATGGCCCTTGCGTGCCTTGAATTACTTCCACTGGCTGCAGTACGTGATTCTTGATCC
CGAGCTTCGGGTTGGAAGTGGGTGGGAGAGTTCGAGGCCTTGCGCTTAAGGAGCCCCTTCGCCTCGTGCT
TGAGTTGAGGCCTGGCCTGGGCGCTGGGGCCGCCGCGTGCGAATCTGGTGGCACCTTCGCGCCTGTCTCG
CTGCTTTCGATAAGTCTCTAGCCATTTAAAATTTTTGATGACCTGCTGCGACGCTTTTTTTCTGGCAAGA
TAGTCTTGTAAATGCGGGCCAAGATCTGCACACTGGTATTTCGGTTTTTGGGGCCGCGGGCGGCGACGGG
GCCCGTGCGTCCCAGCGCACATGTTCGGCGAGGCGGGGCCTGCGAGCGCGGCCACCGAGAATCGGACGGG
GGTAGTCTCAAGCTGGCCGGCCTGCTCTGGTGCCTGGCCTCGCGCCGCCGTGTATCGCCCCGCCCTGGGC
GGCAAGGCTGGCCCGGTCGGCACCAGTTGCGTGAGCGGAAAGATGGCCGCTTCCCGGCCCTGCTGCAGGG
AGCTCAAAATGGAGGACGCGGCGCTCGGGAGAGCGGGCGGGTGAGTCACCCACACAAAGGAAAAGGGCCT
TTCCGTCCTCAGCCGTCGCTTCATGTGACTCCACGGAGTACCGGGCGCCGTCCAGGCACCTCGATTAGTT
CTCGAGCTTTTGGAGTACGTCGTCTTTAGGTTGGGGGGAGGGGTTTTATGCGATGGAGTTTCCCCACACT
GAGTGGGTGGAGACTGAAGTTAGGCCAGCTTGGCACTTGATGTAATTCTCCTTGGAATTTGCCCTTTTTG
AGTTTGGATCTTGGTTCATTCTCAAGCCTCAGACAGTGGTTCAAAGTTTTTTTCTTCCATTTCAGGTGTC
GTGAGGATCCATAACTTCGTATAGGATACTTTATACGAAGTTATGTAGCTGGAGCAATTTGAAAAGATTG
TTGTATTACCTCTAGCTGCGCTTAATAACTTCGTATAGTATACCTTATACGAAGTTATGTCGACCCTCCT
GTACTCACCTTGCTCACCATGCTCCCTCCGGTACCGCCCTTGTACAGCTCGTCCATGCCGAGAGTGATCC
CGGCGGCGGTCACGAACTCCAGCAGGACCATGTGATCGCGCTTCTCGTTGGGGTCTTTCGAAAGTTTGGA
CTGCACGCTCAGGTAGTGGTTGTCGGGCAGCAGCACGGGGCCGTCGCCGATGGGGGTGTTCTGCTGGTAG
TGGTAGGCGAGCTGCACGCCGCCGTCCTCGATGTTGTGGCGGATCTTGAAGTTCGCCTTGATGCCGTTCT
TCTGCTTGTCGGCCTTGATATAGACGTTCTCGAGTGAGCTCAGCCGACCTATAGCTCTGACTGCGTGACC
TGTCTTATTCCACTTACGACGTGATGAGTCCACCATGGTGGCACTAGTATAACTTCGTATAAAGTATCCT
ATACGAAGTTATTTGCCTTAACCCAGAAATTATCACTGTTATTCTTTAGATAGGTGCAAAGAATAACTTC
GTATAAGGTATACTATACGAAGTTATGGTACCGAAGTTCCTATTCTCTAGAAAGTATAGGAACTTCGCAG
AATGGTAGCTGGATTGTAGCTGCTATTAGCAATATGAAACCTCTTAGAAGTTCCTATTCTTCAAAAGGTA
TAGGAACTTCGGCGCGCCTGGAGAGTGGCCAGCCCTTCTCATGTTCAGAGAACATGGTTAACTGGTTAAG
TCATGTCGTCCCACAGGGCGAGGAGCTGTTCACCGGGGTGGTGCCCATCCTGGTCGAGCTGGACGGCGAC
GTAAACGGCCACAAGTTCAGCGTGTCCGGCGAGGGTGAGGGCGATGCCACCTACGGCAAGCTGACCCTGA
AGTTCATCTGCACCACCGGCAAGCTGCCCGTGCCCTGGCCCACCCTCGTGACCACCCTGACCTACGGCGT
GCAGTGCTTCAGCCGCTACCCCGACCACATGAAGCAGCACGACTTCTTCAAGTCCGCCATGCCCGAAGGC
TACATCCAGGAGCGCACCATCTTCTTCAAGGACGACGGCAACTACAAGACCCGCGCCGAGGTGAAGTTCG
AGGGCGACACCCTGGTGAACCGCATCGAGCTGAAGGGCATCGACTTCAAGGAGGACGGCAACATCCTGGG
GCACAAGCTGGAGTACAACCTGCCGGACCAACTGACTGAAGAGCAGATCGCAGAATTTAAAGAGGAATTC
TCCCTATTTGACAAGGACGGGGATGGGACAATAACAACCAAGGAGCTGGGGACGGTGATGCGGTCTCTGG
GGCAGAACCCCACAGAAGCAGAGCTGCAGGACATGATCAATGAAGTAGATGCCGACGGTGACGGCACAAT
CGACTTCCCTGAGTTCCTGACAATGATGGCAAGAAAAATGAAATACAGGGACACGGAAGAAGAAATTAGA
GAAGCGTTCGGTGTGTTTGATAAGGATGGCAATGGCTACATCAGTGCAGCAGAGCTTCGCCACGTGATGA
CAAACCTTGGAGAGAAGTTAACAGATGAAGAGGTTGATGAAATGATCAGGGAAGCAGACATCGATGGGGA
TGGTCAGGTAAACTACGAAGAGTTTGTACAAATGATGACAGCGAAGTGAGCTAGCGAAGTTCCTATACTT
TCTAGAGAATAGGAACTTCTAAGCAGACAATCTTGTAATACATCAGCAGCTAGTAGATTGCTCCAGCTAG
AAGTTCCTATACCTTTTGAAGAATAGGAACTTCGAATTCGATATCAAGCTTATCGATAATCAACCTCTGG
ATTACAAAATTTGTGAAAGATTGACTGGTATTCTTAACTATGTTGCTCCTTTTACGCTATGTGGATACGC
TGCTTTAATGCCTTTGTATCATGCTATTGCTTCCCGTATGGCTTTCATTTTCTCCTCCTTGTATAAATCC
TGGTTGCTGTCTCTTTATGAGGAGTTGTGGCCCGTTGTCAGGCAACGTGGCGTGGTGTGCACTGTGTTTG
CTGACGCAACCCCCACTGGTTGGGGCATTGCCACCACCTGTCAGCTCCTTTCCGGGACTTTCGCTTTCCC
CCTCCCTATTGCCACGGCGGAACTCATCGCCGCCTGCCTTGCCCGCTGCTGGACAGGGGCTCGGCTGTTG
GGCACTGACAATTCCGTGGTGTTGTCGGGGAAATCATCGTCCTTTCCTTGGCTGCTCGCCTATGTTGCCA
CCTGGATTCTGCGCGGGACGTCCTTCTGCTACGTCCCTTCGGCCCTCAATCCAGCGGACCTTCCTTCCCG
CGGCCTGCTGCCGGCTCTGCGGCCTCTTCCGCGTCTTCGCCTTCGCCCTCAGACGAGTCGGATCTCCCTT
TGGGCCGCCTCCCCGCATCGATACCG
